>Addgene plasmid #171090 | pTUB1-Sth.dCas9-P2A-CAT-T2A-TagBFP | addgene full sequence | sequence record 335786 | Addgene NGS Result
CCGGTAAGCGGCAGGGTCGGAACAGGAGAGCGCACGAGGGAGCTTCCAGGGGGAAACGCCTGGTATCTTT
ATAGTCCTGTCGGGTTTCGCCACCTCTGACTTGAGCGTCGATTTTTGTGATGCTCGTCAGGGGGGCGGAG
CCTATGGAAAAACGCCAGCAACGCGGCCTTTTTACGGTTCCTGGCCTTTTGCTGGCCTTTTGCTCACATG
TTCTTTCCTGCGTTATCCCCTGATTCTGTGGATAACCGTATTACCGCCTTTGAGTGAGCTGATACCGCTC
GCCGCAGCCGAACGACCGAGCGCAGCGAGTCAGTGAGCGAGGAAGCGGAAGAGCGCCCAATACGCAAACC
GCCTCTCCCCGCGCGTTGGCCGATTCATTAATGCAGCTGGCACGACAGGTTTCCCGACTGGAAAGCGGGC
AGTGAGCGCAACGCAATCAGGAAACAGCTATGACCACTGTGAGATGATTAAACAAGTTACAAGCTTATCG
ATACCGTCGACCGTCCAGACAATTGGTGTCACTGTAGCCTGCCAGAACACTTGTCAACCGACTGTGTCCA
CATTTTTATGCGCACTGACTGGCATGAATGGCCAGAGGCAGGCATCAGCAAGTCACGTAGGCCAACGCGT
GCGCAGAAACGCTCAAGGCTCGATTGTGGGTGGGGGTTGGTAGCATTTTATCGACCTAAACAAGGTTTAC
ACTTAGGTGGTGCGGTTTTACTGATCTGGACGGATTCAGCGGTCGCAGATTATCGATCTGCAAATGGTGT
ACACTTAGGTGTCGCGGCTTATCTAGTTAAGGGAGCTTCGTGGTCGGAGCCTAACAAGTCAACAGAGACG
TATCGCCAATCGTTCGCGGTGAAGAGTCGAAACTGACAGCACATCGTAGGGAAACTGAGAGGGTGCTCCT
TTCTCTCCGTCGTTTGCGCTGCACCATCCTGCAAGTGCATAGAAGGAAAGTTGTCTGCTGTCGTGGGCAG
ACAGCAACAGTCCAGCACTCTAGCGGCATACAGAACGATAACGCATTCACGAGTGGATACACGCACATCT
GCGTCACCCGCAACTCGCTTTCGTTCTGATTGACAAAAAGAAAACAAGGCGAGGTGAGACTGTGTGAAAT
GCCACATGAAGAGTCATCCCTTTTCTTCGATAAAGGACACAGGGGTCTCTGGCACCCCCTCGTCAGCTCT
CTCCGACCCGAGGCACTCTCCCTGATCCCTCCGAAAAGAGAGGAAAACGAGAGACGGGCAGCTTCTGTGG
ATCCTTAATTAAGCTTGTGCCCCAGTTTGCTAGGGAGGTCGCAGTATCTGGCCACTGCCACCTCGTGCTG
CTCGACGTAGGTCTCGTTGTTGGCCTCCTTGATTCTTTCCAGTCTGTAGTCCACATAGTAGACGCCAGGC
ATCTTGAGGTTCTTAGCGGGTTTCTTGGATCTATATGTGGTCTTGATGTTTGCGATCAGATGGCTCCCGC
CCACGAGCTTCAGGGCCATGTCGTTTCTGCCTTCCAGGCCGCCGTCAGCGGGGTACAGCGTCTCGGTGAA
GGCCTCCCAGCCGAGTGTTTTCTTCTGCATCACAGGGCCGTTGGATGTGAAGTTCACCCCTCTGATCTTG
ACGTTGTAGATGAGGCAGCCGTCCTGGAGGCTGGTGTCCTGGGTAGCGGTCAGCACGCCCCCGTCTTCGT
ATGTGGTGACTCTCTCCCATGTGAAGCCCTCAGGGAAGGACTGCTTGAAGAAGTCGGGGATGCCCTGGGT
GTGGTTGATGAAGGTCTTGCTGCCGTAGAGGAAGCTAGTAGCCAGGATGTCGAAGGCGAAGGGGAGAGGG
CCGCCCTCGACCACCTTGATTCTCATGGTCTGGGTGCCCTCGTAGGGCTTGCCTTCGCCCTCGGATGTGC
ACTTGAAGTGATGGTTGTCCACGGTGCCCTCCATGTACAGCTTCATGTGCATGTTCTCCTTAATCAGCTC
GCTCATACTAGTAGGGCCGGGATTCTCCTCCACGTCACCGCATGTTAGAAGACTTCCTCTGCCCTCTCCG
CTTCCCTGCAGGCCAGCCCCGCCCTGCCACTCATCGCAGTACTGTTGTAATTCATTAAGCATTCTGCCGA
CATGGAAGCCATCACAAACGGCATGATGAACCTGAATCGCCAGCGGCATCAGCACCTTGTCGCCTTGCGT
ATAATATTTGCCCATGGTGAAAACGGGGGCGAAGAAGTTGTCCATATTGGCCACGTTTAAATCAAAACTG
GTGAAACTCACCCAGGGATTGGCTGAGACGAAAAACATATTCTCAATAAACCCTTTAGGGAAATAGGCCA
GGTTTTCACCGTAACACGCCACATCTTGCGAATATATGTGTAGAAACTGCCGGAAATCGTCGTGGTATTC
ACTCCAGAGCGATGAAAACGTTTCAGTTTGCTCATGGAAAACGGTGTAACAAGGGTGAACACTATCCCAT
ATCACCAGCTCACCGTCTTTCATTGCCATACGGAATTCCGGATGAGCATTCATCAGGCGGGCAAGAATGT
GAATAAATGCCGGATAAAACTTGTGCTTATTTTTCTTTACGGTCTTTAAAAAGGCCGTAATATCCAGCTG
AACGGTCTGGTTATAGGTACATTGAGCAACTGACTGAAATGCCTCAAAATGTTCTTTACGATGCCATTGG
GATATATCAACGGTGGTATATCCAGTGATTTTTTTCTCATGCATTCCGCTAGCAGGTCCAGGGTTCTCCT
CCACGTCTCCAGCCTGCTTCAGCAGGCTGAAGTTAGTAGCTCCGCTTCCCTTTTTCTTTTTTGCCTGGCC
GGCCTTTTTCGTGGCCGCCGGCCTTTTCTCGAGGAAGTCCAGCTTCGGCTTGTCGCCCTCGTTCTTGATG
ATGTGCTGGTTGCCCAGCACGTCGGTGCGCACCTTGTAGATCGAGATGTTCGACTTGCCCAGGCCCTTCT
TGCACTGGCCCGAGTTGGCCACGTTGCCCAGCACCTTGATCAGGGCCTCGCCGCCCTCGAACTTCTGCTT
GTCGTACGGCTTCAGCTCCACGTAGTGCTTCTGCTTCGGCATGGTGCGCGACAGGAAGCGGAACAGCTGC
TGCTCCTTGGTCTCGGTGTCCTTCACCAGCAGCAGGTCGTTCTTGTACAGGGTGAACTTGAACTCCGAGT
CCGAGTCCACGCCCTCCTTCTTCTTGATGTCGTTGTACTTCTCCTGCGAGATCTTGTAGGTGCCGGTGCC
CTTGTCGAACTGCAGGTCGGCGTACTTCAGGCCCAGGATCTCGTACTTGCCGGTGGTCTTGTTGAAGTAC
ACGTCGGCGCGCCACGGCGACACCGACTGCAGCACCACCTTGTTGTTCGAGTCCTTCGGGGTGATGTCGA
TGTGGTTGCCCAGCTTCGAGTCGTAGTACTTCAGCGACTTGATCTCCGGGCCGTTGCCCTTCTTCGAGTA
CTTGCGGATGTAGCCGTGCTCCTCCTTGTACTTCAGGAACGGGTTGCACGGCACCTCCTTGCCCTTGTCG
TTGATCTGCTTGTTCGGGTAGTTCTCCAGGATCGGCTCGATCACCTTCTCGAAGGTCTGCGGGTCGTGGC
GGTACATCAGGAACTTCGACTTGTCCTTCTTGTAGATCTTCATGAAGGCGTCGTAGCCGTCCTGGGTGTA
GATGTCCTTGATCTTGCCCAGCACGTAGGTCTCGTCGGCCTTGTCCTTGCCCACCTTGGCCTGGCGGGTG
GCGTAGATGGTGGCGTCCGAGATCTTGCGGTTGAACTTCGAGTCCACCTGGTACGAGAACAGGATCGAGT
CCTCGAACTCCTTCGACTTCAGGGTGTCCACGAAGTGCTGGTACGGGGCCTTGAACACCGACTCCTTGTA
CTCGTCGTCCGAGATCAGCTCGCCGGTCTCGATGTCCAGCAGCTGGTCCTCCGAGTACGACACCAGGGTG
TTCTTCTGCTTCTTCCACAGGTTCAGCTGCGACGAGGCGGCGATGATCAGGGCGTCCACGGCGTGGTGGT
GGTAGGTGTCGCGGGTCTTCTCGATGCCCCAGTGGCGGCGCAGCTGCGAGGTGAACTGGCCGCGCACCAC
CGACACCTTGGTGTCGATCTTGTGGGCGCGGAAGTGCTCCTGCAGGGCGTTCAGCACCACGCGCGAGGCG
TAGCGGGTGTCCACCAGGTTGCGCTCGATGAACTTCTTGCGCACGTCGAACTTCGAGATGTCCTCCTCGG
TCAGCAGGTACTCCTTCTTCTTGTTCGACAGGGTCTTCGACTCGCGCACGAAGGCCTTCAGCTCGCGGAA
CGACCAGGCGTCGTCCATCGAGTCCAGGGCCTGGTACGGGGTGCGCTGGCCCTTCTCCTGGTTGGCGGTG
GCGTACACCAGCACCTTGTTGGCCAGCGAGTCGTCGAAGGTGATCGACAGCGGCAGGATGGCGTCCACCT
CGAACTGGTTCGAGTTGTTGATCAGGTCGTGGATCGAGATGGTCTTGCCGGTGTACAGGCAGCGCTCGCC
CTGCTGGTGCCACAGGCGGATCTTGGTGGCCAGCTGCTTGTGGCCGTGGAACACCGAGTGCGGCAGCTCG
GCCTTGCCGTTGTACTGGTTGGCGGCCTTCAGCATGGCGGCGTCCTTCTCGTCCTTGTTGGCCTTCTGGA
TCTTCTGGATGGCCTTCTTCTCGTCGTCCTCGTTGGTCTCGCGGGCCATCTCGATCACGATGTTGTCGAA
GTCGCCGTACTCCTTGATGGCGGCGTTCACGATCTTGATGGCCTGGCGCACCGACTTGGCCACCACCGGG
TTGTAGATCTCCTCGGTCAGCAGCTTCTCGTCGATGTACTTGGTCTTGTTCGACGACGAGGTGGTCTTCT
GCTTGCCCAGGCGGGTCAGGATGGTCATCTGCTCCTCCGAGGTCTCGTACAGCTCCGGGATCAGCTCCAT
CATCAGCTTCACCGAGAAGTTGTGCCAGCCCTTGCCGAAGATCGACGAGTTGGCCTTGCGGAACTGCACC
AGCTCGTCCACCTGCTTCTGCGAGAACGAGCCGTCGGCGAACTCGTGCTCCAGGGCCTCCTGGATGCCCT
CGCGCTCGGTGTTCAGGGTCAGCACGTAGGCCAGCTTGTCCAGGGTCTCGCGGTCCATCTGCTCGATGTC
CAGGGTCTCCAGGGTCTTCATCTTGCGGTAGGCCTCGAAGGTGTGGATCTCGGCCTTGCCCGACTTGTCG
ATGCGGTAGCCCTTGATGTCGGCCACGTCGCACGACAGCAGCTTGGCGATGTACTTGAACAGCTTGGCCG
GGCCCATGGCCTTCTCGTTCTTCACGTAGTTGATGATCTGGTTCTTCTGCTCCTTCGACAGCTTCTTGGT
CTCGGTCGGCACGGTCAGGTTGTTCAGGTCGTTCAGCAGGTTGAACTCCTGGGCGGTGTACGAGGCCTTG
GCGGCGCGGAACTCGTCCGGGTAGAAGGTGCACTTGCCGATCAGGATGCCGAAGATGTTGTCCAGGGTCT
CGCCCGAGGTGCGGTAGCGGCCGTAGTCGGTGCGCGACTTCTCGTTGCCCGGGCCGTGGTAGTACTTGCG
CTTGCCGGTCAGGATCTCCAGGTAGCGGTTGATGAACTCGTCGGTGATCTGCGGGTTGAACTCCTGCTGG
GTCTGCAGGATGCGCAGGGCCTCCGAGCGGTAGGCCGAGGTCGGGAACACGTTGATCAGGCGGTGCTTCT
TGCCGTCCTTCTCCACGGTGAAGTCGCCGCGCAGCTGGCCGTAGGTCTGGTAGCGCTCCAGCTGGATCTG
GCCCGGGGTCTTGGTCTCCAGCTGCTTCGAGTTCTCCTTCACGATCTGGGCGTAGTCGCCCACCGACGAG
TTGCCGTCGTCCGAGGCGTCGTCCAGGTACGAGATGCCGCGGTGCTTCACCATGTTCTTCAGGGCGATGA
ACAGCTCCTCGTTCGACAGCTCGTCGGTCAGGCCCTTCACGCGCAGCTGGTACGGGTTCAGGTTGATCGA
GATCTTGGTGAAGTCGGTGATCAGGCCCGACTCCTCGAACAGGCGGTTCAGGCGCACGCGGCGGTGCTTC
TTGCGGCGGGCCAGGCGGCGGCCCTGGCGGTTGGTGCGGCGCACCAGGTTGTTCTCGGCCTGGGCGGCCG
GGAAGATGCGCGAGTTCTTGTGGATGATCTCGCCGGTCACCTTGTTCAGGATGCCCACGCCCACCGAGCC
GATGCCGATGGCCAGGCCCAGCACCAGGTCCGACATATGGGCTGCTGGGACTCCGTGGATACCGACCTTC
CGCTTCTTCTTTGGGGCCATCTTATCGTCATCGTCTTTGTAATCAATATCATGATCCTTGTAGTCTCCGT
CGTGGTCCTTATAGTCCGCCATTTTGTCGAAAAAGGGAATTCAAGAAAAAATGCCAACGAGTAGTTTTCC
GCAAGAACTTCACACAAGGTGATTGTGTAACACCGTTTGGTGGATGTCTTCTGCGCGGGTTGCGTCGTCA
GGGACGGCGAACGAGTGCTTGTTCTCTACGAGACTCGCAAAGAGAAGGAAAGGGCGAAATTCAAGAGAGA
ATCCAACAAGGAGGACTCTCTGCTAATATTCGCCGCCTTTAACACATCTAAAAGTTCACAGAGAACAAAC
AAAATGTTTCTGACACATCCCCTTCGTGCGCGCGCATCTCCACCGGTCCAACCAGGATCACCAACCGCAC
CCAATGCAGGCACCACCCCTGTTCTGCGATGAGCGCAAGCCGTCCTGAGTTACGCCTTCGGCATCTGACT
GCCCACCGCGAGCCGGCCTGCTCCGCAACGTCATCCCGCTGAGACGATGATTCCTGATCACTCCGCTGAT
GCAGAGAATTTCACGAACGCGGGACATGCATGCGGCCGCGTACCCAATTCGCGTGACTGGGAAAACCCTG
GCGTTACCCAACTTAATCGCCTTGACTGGCCGTCGTTTTACCACCGTCATCACCGAAACGCGCGAGACGA
AAGGGCCTCGTGATACGCCTATTTTTATAGGTTAATGTCATGATAATAATGGTTTCTTAGACGTCAGGTG
GCACTTTTCGGGGAAATGTGCGCGGAACCCCTATTTGTTTATTTTTCTAAATACATTCAAATATGTATCC
GCTCATGAGACAATAACCCTGATAAATGCTTCAATAATATTGAAAAAGGAAGAGTATGATTGAACAAGAT
GGATTGCACGCAGGTTCTCCGGCCGCTTGGGTGGAGAGGCTATTCGGCTATGACTGGGCACAACAGACAA
TCGGCTGCTCTGATGCCGCCGTGTTCCGGCTGTCAGCGCAGGGGCGCCCGGTTCTTTTTGTCAAGACCGA
CCTGTCCGGTGCCCTGAATGAACTGCAAGACGAGGCAGCGCGGCTATCGTGGCTGGCCACGACGGGCGTT
CCTTGCGCAGCTGTGCTCGACGTTGTCACTGAAGCGGGAAGGGACTGGCTGCTATTGGGCGAAGTGCCGG
GGCAGGATCTCCTGTCATCTCACCTTGCTCCTGCCGAGAAAGTATCCATCATGGCTGATGCAATGCGGCG
GCTGCATACGCTTGATCCGGCTACCTGCCCATTCGACCACCAAGCGAAACATCGCATCGAGCGAGCACGT
ACTCGGATGGAAGCCGGTCTTGTCGATCAGGATGATCTGGACGAAGAGCATCAGGGGCTCGCGCCAGCCG
AACTGTTCGCCAGGCTCAAGGCGAGCATGCCCGACGGCGAGGATCTCGTCGTGACCCATGGCGATGCCTG
CTTGCCGAATATCATGGTGGAAAATGGCCGCTTTTCTGGATTCATCGACTGTGGCCGGCTGGGTGTGGCG
GACCGCTATCAGGACATAGCGTTGGCTACCCGTGATATTGCTGAAGAGCTTGGCGGCGAATGGGCTGACC
GCTTCCTCGTGCTTTACGGTATCGCCGCTCCCGATTCGCAGCGCATCGCCTTCTATCGCCTTCTTGACGA
GTTCTTCTGACTGTCAGACCAAGTTTACTCATATATACTTTAGATTGATTTAAAACTTCATTTTTAATTT
AAAAGGATCTAGGTGAAGATCCTTTTTGATAATCTCATGACCAAAATCCCTTAACGTGAGTTTTCGTTCC
ACTGAGCGTCAGACCCCGTAGAAAAGATCAAAGGATCTTCTTGAGATCCTTTTTTTCTGCGCGTAATCTG
CTGCTTGCAAACAAAAAAACCACCGCTACCAGCGGTGGTTTGTTTGCCGGATCAAGAGCTACCAACTCTT
TTTCCGAAGGTAACTGGCTTCAGCAGAGCGCAGATACCAAATACTGTTCTTCTAGTGTAGCCGTAGTTAG
GCCACCACTTCAAGAACTCTGTAGCACCGCCTACATACCTCGCTCTGCTAATCCTGTTACCAGTGGCTGC
TGCCAGTGGCGATAAGTCGTGTCTTACCGGGTTGGACTCAAGACGATAGTTACCGGATAAGGCGCAGCGG
TCGGGCTGAACGGGGGGTTCGTGCACACAGCCCAGCTTGGAGCGAACGACCTACACCGAACTGAGATACC
TACAGCGTGAGCTATGAGAAAGCGCCACGCTTCCCGAAGGGAGAAAGGCGGACAGGTAT
Features (pLannotate 1.2.2; 12 found; start..end, strand, type, name):
    333..425     +  CDS            lacI (fragment): lac repressor; lacI; The lac repressor binds to the lac operator to inhibit transcription in E. coli. This inhibition can be relieved by adding lactose or isopropyl-β-D-thiogalactopyranoside (IPTG).
    480..502     +  misc_feature   MCS (fragment): pBluescript multiple cloning site
   1265..1966    -  CDS            TagBFP: monomeric blue fluorescent protein mammalian codon-optimized
   2046..2698    -  CDS            CmR (fragment): chloramphenicol acetyltransferase; cat; confers resistance to chloramphenicol
   2780..2827    -  CDS            nucleoplasmin NLS: bipartite nuclear localization signal from nucleoplasmin
   2834..6196    -  CDS            cas9-1: CAS9A_STRTD - Also known as csn1. Experimental evidence at protein level: Swiss-Prot protein existence level 1. CRISPR (clustered regularly interspaced short palindromic repeat) is an adaptive immune system that provides protection against mobile genetic elements (viruses, transposable elements and conjugative plasmids). CRISPR clusters contain spacers, sequences complementary to antecedent mobile elements, and target invading nucleic acids. CRISPR clusters are transcribed and processed into CRISPR RNA (crRNA). In type II CRISPR systems correct processing of pre-crRNA requires a trans- encoded
   6842..6884    +  CDS            lacZα (fragment): LacZα fragment of β-galactosidase; lacZ fragment
   6885..6901    +  CDS            lacZα (fragment): LacZα fragment of β-galactosidase; lacZ fragment
   6902..6926    -  CDS            rop (fragment): Rop protein, which maintains plasmids at low copy number; rop
   7021..7125    +  promoter       AmpR promoter: bla
   7126..7920    +  CDS            NeoR/KanR: aminoglycoside phosphotransferase from Tn5; aph(3')-II (or nptII); confers resistance to neomycin, kanamycin, and G418 (Geneticin®)
   8091..150     +  rep_origin     ori (across the origin): high-copy-number ColE1/pMB1/pBR322/pUC origin of replication
