[The description below was written by a language model from this plasmid's Addgene catalogue record and pLannotate feature annotations shown in this document.]
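Description:
pTUB1-Sth.dCas9-P2A-CAT-T2A-TagBFP is an 8.5 kb CRISPR interference plasmid built on a pUC19-derived backbone for expressing a catalytically dead Cas9 in the parasite Toxoplasma gondii. In E. coli it replicates from a high-copy ColE1/pUC origin and is selected with kanamycin. The annotated sequence shows a Tn5-type NeoR/KanR aminoglycoside phosphotransferase gene driven by the AmpR (bla) promoter rather than the ampicillin marker of standard pUC19. Short lacI, lacZα, rop and multiple-cloning-site fragments are backbone remnants with no evident functional role.

The payload is a single polycistronic expression unit on the reverse strand, driven according to the catalogue entry by the T. gondii TUB1 promoter (not picked up by the automated annotation). It encodes the Streptococcus thermophilus CRISPR1-locus Cas9 carrying the D9A and H599A substitutions, which abolish nuclease activity while preserving guide-directed DNA binding. The protein carries an N-terminal 3xFLAG epitope and SV40 NLS and a C-terminal nucleoplasmin NLS for detection and nuclear targeting. A P2A peptide links dCas9 to chloramphenicol acetyltransferase, and a T2A peptide links CAT to TagBFP, so ribosomal skipping yields three separate proteins from one transcript. Chloramphenicol selection and blue fluorescence therefore both report on dCas9 expression.

The construct is intended for generating stable T. gondii lines expressing Sth1 dCas9 for programmable transcriptional repression. No guide RNA cassette is recorded, so the guide would presumably be supplied separately. The dCas9 insert was derived from a plasmid previously used in a mycobacterial CRISPRi platform.
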