Addgene plasmid #171090: pTUB1-Sth.dCas9-P2A-CAT-T2A-TagBFP
Purpose: CRISPR interference. Construct for expressing catalytically inactive Cas9 (dCas9) from Streptococcus thermophilus (CRISPR1 locus) in Toxoplasma gondii. Suitable for generating stable cell lines.
Depositing lab: Sebastian Lourido. Depositing organization: Whitehead Institute for Biomedical Research. Publication: CRISPR-Mediated Transcriptional Repression in Toxoplasma gondii. Markus BM, Boydston EA, Lourido S. mSphere. 2021 Oct 13:e0047421. doi: 10.1128/mSphere.00474-21. PubMed 34643425.
Backbone
  Vector backbone: pUC19
  Backbone manufacturer: New England Biolabs
  Backbone size w/o insert (bp): 3000
  Total vector size (bp): 8529
  Vector type: CRISPR ; Toxoplasma gondii expression
  Selectable markers: Chloramphenicol
Growth in bacteria
  Bacterial resistance: Kanamycin, 50 μg/mL
  Growth temperature: 37°C
  Growth strain: DH5alpha
  Copy number: High Copy
Gene/Insert 1
  Gene/Insert name: Sth1 dCas9 (alt name: Streptococcus thermophilus CRISPR1 dCas9)
  Species: Streptococcus thermophilus
  Insert size (bp): 3363
  Mutation: D9A, H599A
  Promoter: TUB1 (Toxoplasma gondii)
  Tag / fusion protein: 3xFLAG (N terminal on insert); SV40 NLS (N terminal on insert); nucleoplasmin NLS (C terminal on insert); P2A peptide (C terminal on insert)
  Cloning method: Gibson Cloning
  Sequencing primers: 5′ tggtgatcctggttggaccg; 3′ cgtaacacgccacatcttgc
Gene/Insert 2
  Gene/Insert name: Chloramphenicol acetyltransferase (alt name: CAT)
  Species: Shigella flexneri
  Insert size (bp): 660
  Promoter: transcriptionally linked to Sth1 dCas9 via P2A peptide
  Tag / fusion protein: T2A peptide (C terminal on insert)
  Cloning method: Gibson Cloning
  Sequencing primers: 5′ cgtaacacgccacatcttgc; 3′ gtgttcacccttgttacaccg
Gene/Insert 3
  Gene/Insert name: TagBFP (alt name: monomeric blue fluorescent protein)
  Insert size (bp): 702
  Promoter: transcriptionally linked to CAT via T2A peptide
  Cloning method: Gibson Cloning
  Sequencing primers: 5′ gtgttcacccttgttacaccg; 3′ caatcgttcgcggtgaagag
Resource information
  A portion of this plasmid was derived from a plasmid made by: The Sth1 dCas9 insert was cloned from a previously published plasmid, which was kindly provided to us by Jeremy Rock and Sarah Fortune. Rock JM, Hopkins FF, Chavez A, et al. Programmable transcriptional repression in mycobacteria using an orthogonal CRISPR interference platform. Nat Microbiol. 2017;2:16274. Published 2017 Feb 6. doi:10.1038/nmicrobiol.2016.274
Terms and licenses: Academic/Nonprofit Terms; Industry Terms: Not Available to Industry
How to cite: pTUB1-Sth.dCas9-P2A-CAT-T2A-TagBFP was a gift from Sebastian Lourido (Addgene plasmid # 171090 ; http://n2t.net/addgene:171090 ; RRID:Addgene_171090)
